>Addgene plasmid #89737 | pcDNA3-FLAG-mTET2 (N1041) | addgene full sequence | sequence record 177683 | Addgene NGS Result
CAGTTAGGGTGTGGAAAGTCCCCAGGCTCCCCAGCAGGCAGAAGTATGCAAAGCATGCATCTCAATTAGT
CAGCAACCAGGTGTGGAAAGTCCCCAGGCTCCCCAGCAGGCAGAAGTATGCAAAGCATGCATCTCAATTA
GTCAGCAACCATAGTCCCGCCCCTAACTCCGCCCATCCCGCCCCTAACTCCGCCCAGTTCCGCCCATTCT
CCGCCCCATGGCTGACTAATTTTTTTTATTTATGCAGAGGCCGAGGCCGCCTCTGCCTCTGAGCTATTCC
AGAAGTAGTGAGGAGGCTTTTTTGGAGGCCTAGGCTTTTGCAAAAAGCTCCCGGGAGCTTGTATATCCAT
TTTCGGATCTGATCAAGAGACAGGATGAGGATCGTTTCGCATGATTGAACAAGATGGATTGCACGCAGGT
TCTCCGGCCGCTTGGGTGGAGAGGCTATTCGGCTATGACTGGGCACAACAGACAATCGGCTGCTCTGATG
CCGCCGTGTTCCGGCTGTCAGCGCAGGGGCGCCCGGTTCTTTTTGTCAAGACCGACCTGTCCGGTGCCCT
GAATGAACTGCAGGACGAGGCAGCGCGGCTATCGTGGCTGGCCACGACGGGCGTTCCTTGCGCAGCTGTG
CTCGACGTTGTCACTGAAGCGGGAAGGGACTGGCTGCTATTGGGCGAAGTGCCGGGGCAGGATCTCCTGT
CATCTCACCTTGCTCCTGCCGAGAAAGTATCCATCATGGCTGATGCAATGCGGCGGCTGCATACGCTTGA
TCCGGCTACCTGCCCATTCGACCACCAAGCGAAACATCGCATCGAGCGAGCACGTACTCGGATGGAAGCC
GGTCTTGTCGATCAGGATGATCTGGACGAAGAGCATCAGGGGCTCGCGCCAGCCGAACTGTTCGCCAGGC
TCAAGGCGCGCATGCCCGACGGCGAGGATCTCGTCGTGACCCATGGCGATGCCTGCTTGCCGAATATCAT
GGTGGAAAATGGCCGCTTTTCTGGATTCATCGACTGTGGCCGGCTGGGTGTGGCGGACCGCTATCAGGAC
ATAGCGTTGGCTACCCGTGATATTGCTGAAGAGCTTGGCGGCGAATGGGCTGACCGCTTCCTCGTGCTTT
ACGGTATCGCCGCTCCCGATTCGCAGCGCATCGCCTTCTATCGCCTTCTTGACGAGTTCTTCTGAGCGGG
ACTCTGGGGTTCGAAATGACCGACCAAGCGACGCCCAACCTGCCATCACGAGATTTCGATTCCACCGCCG
CCTTCTATGAAAGGTTGGGCTTCGGAATCGTTTTCCGGGACGCCGGCTGGATGATCCTCCAGCGCGGGGA
TCTCATGCTGGAGTTCTTCGCCCACCCCAACTTGTTTATTGCAGCTTATAATGGTTACAAATAAAGCAAT
AGCATCACAAATTTCACAAATAAAGCATTTTTTTCACTGCATTCTAGTTGTGGTTTGTCCAAACTCATCA
ATGTATCTTATCATGTCTGTATACCGTCGACCTCTAGCTAGAGCTTGGCGTAATCATGGTCATAGCTGTT
TCCTGTGTGAAATTGTTATCCGCTCACAATTCCACACAACATACGAGCCGGAAGCATAAAGTGTAAAGCC
TGGGGTGCCTAATGAGTGAGCTAACTCACATTAATTGCGTTGCGCTCACTGCCCGCTTTCCAGTCGGGAA
ACCTGTCGTGCCAGCTGCATTAATGAATCGGCCAACGCGCGGGGAGAGGCGGTTTGCGTATTGGGCGCTC
TTCCGCTTCCTCGCTCACTGACTCGCTGCGCTCGGTCGTTCGGCTGCGGCGAGCGGTATCAGCTCACTCA
AAGGCGGTAATACGGTTATCCACAGAATCAGGGGATAACGCAGGAAAGAACATGTGAGCAAAAGGCCAGC
AAAAGGCCAGGAACCGTAAAAAGGCCGCGTTGCTGGCGTTTTTCCATAGGCTCCGCCCCCCTGACGAGCA
TCACAAAAATCGACGCTCAAGTCAGAGGTGGCGAAACCCGACAGGACTATAAAGATACCAGGCGTTTCCC
CCTGGAAGCTCCCTCGTGCGCTCTCCTGTTCCGACCCTGCCGCTTACCGGATACCTGTCCGCCTTTCTCC
CTTCGGGAAGCGTGGCGCTTTCTCATAGCTCACGCTGTAGGTATCTCAGTTCGGTGTAGGTCGTTCGCTC
CAAGCTGGGCTGTGTGCACGAACCCCCCGTTCAGCCCGACCGCTGCGCCTTATCCGGTAACTATCGTCTT
GAGTCCAACCCGGTAAGACACGACTTATCGCCACTGGCAGCAGCCACTGGTAACAGGATTAGCAGAGCGA
GGTATGTAGGCGGTGCTACAGAGTTCTTGAAGTGGTGGCCTAACTACGGCTACACTAGAAGAACAGTATT
TGGTATCTGCGCTCTGCTGAAGCCAGTTACCTTCGGAAAAAGAGTTGGTAGCTCTTGATCCGGCAAACAA
ACCACCGCTGGTAGCGGTGGTTTTTTTGTTTGCAAGCAGCAGATTACGCGCAGAAAAAAAGGATCTCAAG
AAGATCCTTTGATCTTTTCTACGGGGTCTGACGCTCAGTGGAACGAAAACTCACGTTAAGGGATTTTGGT
CATGAGATTATCAAAAAGGATCTTCACCTAGATCCTTTTAAATTAAAAATGAAGTTTTAAATCAATCTAA
AGTATATATGAGTAAACTTGGTCTGACAGTTACCAATGCTTAATCAGTGAGGCACCTATCTCAGCGATCT
GTCTATTTCGTTCATCCATAGTTGCCTGACTCCCCGTCGTGTAGATAACTACGATACGGGAGGGCTTACC
ATCTGGCCCCAGTGCTGCAATGATACCGCGAGACCCACGCTCACCGGCTCCAGATTTATCAGCAATAAAC
CAGCCAGCCGGAAGGGCCGAGCGCAGAAGTGGTCCTGCAACTTTATCCGCCTCCATCCAGTCTATTAATT
GTTGCCGGGAAGCTAGAGTAAGTAGTTCGCCAGTTAATAGTTTGCGCAACGTTGTTGCCATTGCTACAGG
CATCGTGGTGTCACGCTCGTCGTTTGGTATGGCTTCATTCAGCTCCGGTTCCCAACGATCAAGGCGAGTT
ACATGATCCCCCATGTTGTGCAAAAAAGCGGTTAGCTCCTTCGGTCCTCCGATCGTTGTCAGAAGTAAGT
TGGCCGCAGTGTTATCACTCATGGTTATGGCAGCACTGCATAATTCTCTTACTGTCATGCCATCCGTAAG
ATGCTTTTCTGTGACTGGTGAGTACTCAACCAAGTCATTCTGAGAATAGTGTATGCGGCGACCGAGTTGC
TCTTGCCCGGCGTCAATACGGGATAATACCGCGCCACATAGCAGAACTTTAAAAGTGCTCATCATTGGAA
AACGTTCTTCGGGGCGAAAACTCTCAAGGATCTTACCGCTGTTGAGATCCAGTTCGATGTAACCCACTCG
TGCACCCAACTGATCTTCAGCATCTTTTACTTTCACCAGCGTTTCTGGGTGAGCAAAAACAGGAAGGCAA
AATGCCGCAAAAAAGGGAATAAGGGCGACACGGAAATGTTGAATACTCATACTCTTCCTTTTTCAATATT
ATTGAAGCATTTATCAGGGTTATTGTCTCATGAGCGGATACATATTTGAATGTATTTAGAAAAATAAACA
AATAGGGGTTCCGCGCACATTTCCCCGAAAAGTGCCACCTGACGTCGACGGATCGGGAGATCTCCCGATC
CCCTATGGTGCACTCTCAGTACAATCTGCTCTGATGCCGCATAGTTAAGCCAGTATCTGCTCCCTGCTTG
TGTGTTGGAGGTCGCTGAGTAGTGCGCGAGCAAAATTTAAGCTACAACAAGGCAAGGCTTGACCGACAAT
TGCATGAAGAATCTGCTTAGGGTTAGGCGTTTTGCGCTGCTTCGCGATGTACGGGCCAGATATACGCGTT
GACATTGATTATTGACTAGTTATTAATAGTAATCAATTACGGGGTCATTAGTTCATAGCCCATATATGGA
GTTCCGCGTTACATAACTTACGGTAAATGGCCCGCCTGGCTGACCGCCCAACGACCCCCGCCCATTGACG
TCAATAATGACGTATGTTCCCATAGTAACGCCAATAGGGACTTTCCATTGACGTCAATGGGTGGAGTATT
TACGGTAAACTGCCCACTTGGCAGTACATCAAGTGTATCATATGCCAAGTACGCCCCCTATTGACGTCAA
TGACGGTAAATGGCCCGCCTGGCATTATGCCCAGTACATGACCTTATGGGACTTTCCTACTTGGCAGTAC
ATCTACGTATTAGTCATCGCTATTACCATGGTGATGCGGTTTTGGCAGTACATCAATGGGCGTGGATAGC
GGTTTGACTCACGGGGATTTCCAAGTCTCCACCCCATTGACGTCAATGGGAGTTTGTTTTGGCACCAAAA
TCAACGGGACTTTCCAAAATGTCGTAACAACTCCGCCCCATTGACGCAAATGGGCGGTAGGCGTGTACGG
TGGGAGGTCTATATAAGCAGAGCTCTCTGGCTAACTAGAGAACCCACTGCTTACTGGCTTATCGAAATTA
ATACGACTCACTATAGGGAGACCCAAGCTAGAGTCGATCCTGAGAACTTCAGGGTGAGTTTGGGGACCCT
TGATTGTTCTTTCTTTTTCGCTATTGTAAAATTCATGTTATATGGAGGGGGCAAAGTTTTCAGGGTGTTG
TTTAGAATGGGAAGATGTCCCTTGTATCACCATGGACCCTCATGATAATTTTGTTTCTTTCACTTTCTAC
TCTGTTGACAACCATTGTCTCCTCTTATTTTCTTTTCATTTTCTGTAACTTTTTCGTTAAACTTTAGCTT
GCATTTGTAACGAATTTTTAAATTCACTTTTGTTTATTTGTCAGATTGTAAGTACTTTCTCTAATCACTT
TTTTTTCAAGGCAATCAGGGTATATTATATTGTACTTCAGCACAGTTTTAGAGAACAATTGTTATAATTA
AATGATAAGGTAGAATATTTCTGCATATAAATTCTGGCTGGCGTGGAAATATTCTTATTGGTAGAAACAA
CTACATCCTGGTCATCATCCTGCCTTTCTCTTTATGGTTACAATGATATACACTGTTTGAGATGAGGATA
AAATACTCTGAGTCCAAACCGGGCCCCTCTGCTAACCATGTTCATGCCTTCTTCTTTTTCCTACAGCTCC
TGGGCAACGTGCTGGTTTGTGCTGTCGACCCCAAGCTTATGGACTACAAAGACGATGACGACAAGGGATC
CACTAGTAACGGCCGCCAGTGTGCTGGAATTCGCCCTTTAGAACAGGACAGAACCACCCATGCTGAGGGC
ACCAGACTGAGTCCATTCCTGATAGCACCACCTTCTCCCATCAGCCATACAGAACCTCTGGCTGTCAAAC
TCCAGAATGGAAGCCCGTTAGCAGAGAGACCTCATCCAGAAGTAAATGGAGACACCAAGTGGCAATCTTC
CCAAAGCTGTTATGGAATATCCCACATGAAAGGCAGCCAGAGCAGTCATGAGAGTCCACATGAAGACAGA
GGGTATTCCAGGTGCTTACAGAATGGAGGGATAAAACGCACAGTCAGTGAACCATCTCTCTCTGGGCTCC
ATCCAAACAAGATATTGAAACTAGACCAAAAAGCTAAGGGAGAAAGCAATATCTTCGAGGAAAGCCAAGA
AAGAAACCACGGTAAAAGCAGCCGTCAGCCAAATGTCTCCGGACTAAGTGATAATGGAGAGCCCGTGACC
TCGACCACCCAGGAAAGTTCAGGTGCAGATGCTTTCCCAACACGGAACTACAATGGAGTTGAAATTCAGG
TTCTCAACGAGCAGGAAGGGGAAAAAGGCAGGAGCGTTACATTACTTAAAAACAAGATTGTGCTAATGCC
TAATGGTGCTACAGTTTCTGCCCATTCTGAGGAGAACACACGTGGTGAACTCCTGGAAAAAACACAGTGT
TATCCAGATTGTGTCTCCATTGCCGTGCAGAGTACCGCATCTCATGTAAACACCCCTAGCAGTCAGGCTG
CTATCGAGTTGTCCCACGAGATCCCTCAACCATCGCTTACCTCAGCGCAGATCAATTTCTCCCAGACCTC
AAGCTTGCAGCTGCCTCCAGAGCCAGCTGCAATGGTGACTAAGGCCTGTGATGCTGATAATGCCAGTAAA
CCAGCTATAGTACCAGGTACCTGTCCTTTTCAGAAAGCAGAACACCAACAAAAGTCAGCTTTGGACATAG
GCCCATCTCGTGCAGAAAACAAAACCATCCAAGGAAGCATGGAGCTATTTGCTGAAGAATACTATCCTAG
TTCCGACCGGAATTTGCAAGCTTCGCATGGCAGCTCTGAACAGTATTCAAAGCAAAAGGAAACCAATGGT
GCTTACTTCAGGCAAAGCTCGAAGTTCCCTAAAGATTCCATCTCTCCCACTACTGTGACCCCACCGTCAC
AATCACTTCTTGCTCCCCGTCTTGTTCTTCAGCCTCCTTTAGAAGGAAAAGGCGCTCTAAATGATGTAGC
TTTGGAAGAACACCATGACTACCCCAACCGAAGCAACCGAACTCTTTTAAGGGAAGGGAAAATAGACCAT
CAACCCAAGACATCATCTAGCCAGAGTCTGAATCCATCTGTACATACACCCAACCCCCCCTTGATGCTTC
CAGAACAGCATCAGAATGATTGTGGCTCACCGAGCCCTGAAAAGTCAAGAAAAATGTCAGAATATCTCAT
GTATTACCTGCCAAATCATGGCCACAGTGGAGGTTTACAAGAACATAGCCAATACCTGATGGGGCACAGG
GAGCAAGAGATTCCGAAGGATGCAAACGGGAAACAAACGCAAGGCTCTGTACAGGCAGCACCTGGCTGGA
TAGAACTGAAAGCCCCGAATTTGCATGAAGCACTCCATCAGACAAAACGCAAGGATATATCCTTGCACTC
AGTCCTCCACTCTCAGACCGGCCCTGTCAATCAGATGAGCTCCAAACAGTCCACTGGCAATGTCAACATG
CCAGGAGGATTCCAAAGGCTACCTTACCTCCAGAAAACAGCCCAGCCAGAGCAGAAGGCACAAATGTACC
AAGTGCAAGTGAACCAAGGACCGTCTCCAGGTATGGGGGACCAACATCTTCAGTTCCAGAAAGCTTTATA
CCAGGAGTGCATCCCCAGGACAGATCCGTCATCTGAGGCTCACCCGCAAGCACCGAGCGTTCCTCAGTAT
CATTTCCAGCAAAGAGTAAATCCCTCCAGTGATAAGCATTTGAGTCAACAGGCCACAGAGACTCAACGGT
TATCAGGCTTTTTACAACATACTCCTCAGACGCAGGCATCACAAACACCAGCATCCCAGAACTCAAATTT
CCCTCAAATCTGCCAGCAGCAGCAGCAGCAGCAGCAGCAGTTACAGAGGAAGAATAAAGAGCAAATGCCT
CAGACTTTCTCTCATCTCCAAGGTAGCAATGATAAGCAAAGAGAAGGCTCGTGCTTTGGCCAGATTAAAG
TGGAAGAAAGCTTTTGTGTCGGAAATCAGTACTCCAAATCAAGTAATTTCCAAACTCACAATAATACCCA
AGGGGGGTTGGAGCAAGTACAAAATATAAATAAAAATTTTCCTTATTCGAAGATCTTAACACCAAATTCG
AGCAACTTACAGATTCTCCCTTCAAATGACACACACCCGGCTTGTGAGCGGGAACAAGCTCTACATCCCG
TAGGAAGTAAGACCTCAAACCTGCAGAACATGCAGTATTTCCCGAATAATGTGACCCCAAATCAGGACGT
TCACCGGTGCTTTCAGGAACAAGCGCAGAAGCCTCAGCAAGCTTCGTCTCTACAGGGGCTTAAGGACAGA
AGCCAGGGTGAGTCTCCAGCCCCACCAGCTGAGGCAGCTCAACAGAGGTATTTGGTGCATAATGAAGCAA
AGGCACTCCCTGTGCCTGAGCAAGGAGGAAGTCAGACACAGACCCCTCCTCAGAAGGACACTCAGAAGCA
CGCTGCCTTAAGGTGGCTTCTCTTACAGAAGCAAGAACAGCAGCAAACACAGCAATCCCAGCCTGGTCAT
AACCAGATGCTTAGGCCAATCAAGACTGAGCCTGTATCCAAACCTTCTTCCTATAGATACCCCTTGTCAC
CGCCACAAGAAAATATGTCCAGCAGGATAAAGCAAGAGATCTCCTCTCCAAGCCGTGACAATGGGCAGCC
AAAGAGCATCATTGAGACCATGGAACAGCACCTGAAGCAGTTTCAGCTCAAGTCACTCTGTGACTATAAG
GCTCTGACTCTCAAGTCACAGAAACACGTGAAAGTGCCAACAGATATCCAGGCTGCAGAATCGGAGAACC
ACGCCCGAGCTGCAGAGCCTCAAGCAACCAAAAGCACAGATTGTTCTGTTCTCGACGATGTTTCAGAATC
AGATACTCCTGGTGAATGACTCGAGCATGCATCTAGAGGGCCCTATTCTATAGTGTCACCTAAATGCTAG
AGCTCGCTGATCAGCCTCGACTGTGCCTTCTAGTTGCCAGCCATCTGTTGTTTGCCCCTCCCCCGTGCCT
TCCTTGACCCTGGAAGGTGCCACTCCCACTGTCCTTTCCTAATAAAATGAGGAAATTGCATCGCATTGTC
TGAGTAGGTGTCATTCTATTCTGGGGGGTGGGGTGGGGCAGGACAGCAAGGGGGAGGATTGGGAAGACAA
TAGCAGGCATGCTGGGGATGCGGTGGGCTCTATGGCTTCTGAGGCGGAAAGAACCAGCTGGGGCTCTAGG
GGGTATCCCC
[124 nt withheld, positions 8761-8884]
C
[91 nt withheld, positions 8886-8976]
A
[49 nt withheld, positions 8978-9026]
CCTTTGACGTTGGAGTCCACGTTCTTT
[37 nt withheld, positions 9054-9090]
ACCCTATCTCGGTCTATTCTTTTGATTTATAAGGGATTTTGCCGATTTCGGCCTATTGGTTAAAAAATGA
GCTGATTTAACAAAAATTTAACGCGAATTAATTCTGTGGAATGTGTGT
Features (pLannotate 1.2.2; 23 found; start..end, strand, type, name):
    391..1182    +  CDS            neo: KKA2_KLEPN - Also known as kan, nptII. Experimental evidence at protein level: Swiss-Prot protein existence level 1. Resistance to kanamycin, neomycin, paromomycin, ribostamycin, butirosin and gentamicin B. From Klebsiella pneumoniae.
   1206..1364    +  CDS            ble (fragment): BLE_KLEPN - Experimental evidence at protein level: Swiss-Prot protein existence level 1. Binding protein with a strong affinity to the bleomycin family of antibiotics. Binds to CL990; an antimitotic-antibiotic compound. From Klebsiella pneumoniae.
   1359..1480    +  polyA_signal   SV40 poly(A) signal: SV40 polyadenylation signal
   1553..1569    -  protein_bind   lac operator: The lac repressor binds to the lac operator to inhibit transcription in E. coli. This inhibition can be relieved by adding lactose or isopropyl-β-D-thiogalactopyranoside (IPTG). lac repressor encoded by lacI
   1577..1607    -  promoter       lac promoter: promoter for the E. coli lac operon
   1622..1643    -  protein_bind   CAP binding site: CAP binding activates transcription in the presence of cAMP. E. coli catabolite activator protein
   1656..1748    -  CDS            lacI (fragment): lac repressor; lacI; The lac repressor binds to the lac operator to inhibit transcription in E. coli. This inhibition can be relieved by adding lactose or isopropyl-β-D-thiogalactopyranoside (IPTG).
   1931..2519    -  rep_origin     ori: high-copy-number ColE1/pMB1/pBR322/pUC origin of replication
   2690..3550    -  CDS            AmpR: β-lactamase; bla; confers resistance to ampicillin, carbenicillin, and related antibiotics
   3551..3655    -  promoter       AmpR promoter: bla
   3714..3766    -  misc_feature   bom (fragment): basis of mobility region from pBR322
   3921..4300    +  enhancer       CMV enhancer: human cytomegalovirus immediate early enhancer
   4301..4504    +  promoter       CMV promoter: human cytomegalovirus (CMV) immediate early promoter
   4500..4533    +  LTR            5' LTR (truncated) (fragment): truncated 5' long terminal repeat (LTR) from HIV-1
   4549..4567    +  promoter       T7 promoter: promoter for bacteriophage T7 RNA polymerase
   4604..5176    +  intron         β-globin intron: intron from rabbit β-globin gene
   5221..5241    +  CDS            3xFLAG (fragment): three tandem FLAG® epitope tags
   5288..8416    +  CDS            Tet2 (fragment): TET2_MOUSE - Also known as Kiaa1546. Experimental evidence at protein level: Swiss-Prot protein existence level 1. Dioxygenase that catalyzes the conversion of the modified genomic base 5-methylcytosine (5mC) into 5-hydroxymethylcytosine (5hmC) and plays a key role in active DNA demethylation. Has a preference for 5-hydroxymethylcytosine in CpG motifs. Also mediates subsequent conversion of 5hmC into 5-formylcytosine (5fC), and conversion of 5fC to 5-carboxylcytosine (5caC). Conversion of 5mC into 5hmC, 5fC and 5caC probably constitutes the first step in cytosine demethylation. Methylation at
   8447..8465    -  promoter       SP6 promoter: promoter for bacteriophage SP6 RNA polymerase
   8491..8715    +  polyA_signal   bGH poly(A) signal: bovine growth hormone polyadenylation signal
   8719..8740    +  promoter       SV40 promoter (fragment): SV40 enhancer and early promoter
   8761..9189    +  rep_origin     f1 ori (sequence partly withheld): f1 bacteriophage origin of replication; arrow indicates direction of (+) strand synthesis
   9203..324     +  promoter       SV40 promoter (across the origin): SV40 enhancer and early promoter
