[The description below was written by a language model from this plasmid's Addgene catalogue record and pLannotate feature annotations shown in this document.]
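Description:
pcDNA3-FLAG-mTET2 (N1041) is a mammalian expression plasmid built on a pcDNA3.1-type backbone, about 9.2 kb in the sequenced record, that expresses an N-terminal fragment of mouse TET2 comprising the first 1041 amino acids. TET2 is a methylcytosine dioxygenase that oxidises 5-methylcytosine to 5-hydroxymethylcytosine and further derivatives as part of active DNA demethylation. The plasmid is propagated in E. coli through a high-copy ColE1/pUC-type origin with ampicillin selection (β-lactamase under its own promoter), and it also carries an f1 origin for single-stranded DNA production.

Expression is driven by the human CMV immediate-early enhancer and promoter, followed by a T7 promoter and a rabbit β-globin intron, an element commonly included to improve transcript processing and expression. A short FLAG epitope sequence (annotated as a fragment of 3xFLAG, consistent with the catalogue's N-terminal Flag tag) precedes the Tet2 coding fragment of roughly 3.1 kb, which matches the stated 1041-residue truncation. The transcript is terminated by the bovine growth hormone polyadenylation signal, with an inverted SP6 promoter lying between the insert and this signal. A separate cassette with the SV40 early promoter, the neomycin phosphotransferase gene and an SV40 poly(A) signal allows G418 selection of stably transfected mammalian cells. Small annotated fragments of ble, lacI, an HIV-1 LTR and bom appear to be backbone remnants or short sequence matches rather than functional parts.

The FLAG tag permits detection and immunoprecipitation of the truncated protein. The associated publication concerns monoubiquitylation and chromatin binding of TET dioxygenases promoted by the CRL4(VprBP) E3 ligase, so a truncation like this would suit domain-mapping experiments, although the record does not state its specific use.
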