Addgene plasmid #89737: pcDNA3-FLAG-mTET2 (N1041)
Purpose: Expresses the N1041 truncation to mouse TET2 in mammalian cells
Depositing lab: Yue Xiong. Depositing organization: University of North Carolina at Chapel Hill. Publication: CRL4(VprBP) E3 Ligase Promotes Monoubiquitylation and Chromatin Binding of TET Dioxygenases. Nakagawa T, Lv L, Nakagawa M, Yu Y, Yu C, D'Alessio AC, Nakayama K, Fan HY, Chen X, Xiong Y. Mol Cell. 2015 Jan 22;57(2):247-60. doi: 10.1016/j.molcel.2014.12.002. Epub 2014 Dec 31. PubMed 25557551.
Backbone
  Vector backbone: pcDNA3.1
  Vector type: Mammalian Expression
Growth in bacteria
  Bacterial resistance: Ampicillin, 100 μg/mL
  Growth temperature: 37°C
  Growth strain: DH5alpha
  Copy number: Unknown
Gene/Insert
  Gene/Insert name: TET2 (alt names: Tet Methylcytosine Dioxygenase 2; KIAA1546; Methylcytosine Dioxygenase TET2)
  Species: M. musculus (mouse)
  Mutation: N-term 1041 truncation of mouse TET2 (contains first 1041 aa's)
  GenBank ID: NM_001040400.2 NM_001346736.1
  Entrez Gene: Tet2 (a.k.a. Ayu17-449, E130014J05Rik, mKIAA1546)
  Tag / fusion protein: Flag (N terminal on insert)
Terms and licenses: Academic/Nonprofit Terms; Industry Terms: Not Available to Industry
How to cite: pcDNA3-FLAG-mTET2 (N1041) was a gift from Yue Xiong (Addgene plasmid # 89737 ; http://n2t.net/addgene:89737 ; RRID:Addgene_89737)
